>Addgene plasmid #118580 | pCDH-hMALAT1 | addgene full sequence | sequence record 354504 | Addgene NGS Result
CCAAATGAATTTGATAGCCAAATTGAGACAATTTCAGCAAATCTGTAAGCAGTTTGTATGTTTAGTTGGG
GTAATGAAGTATTTCAGTTTTGTGAATAGATGACCTGTTTTTACTTCCTCACCCTGAATTCGTTTTGTAA
ATGTAGAGTTTGGATGTGTAACTGAGGCGGGGGGGAGTTTTCAGTATTTTTTTTTGTGGGGGTGGGGGCA
AAATATGTTTTCAGTTCTTTTTCCCTTAGGTCTGTCTAGAATCCTAAAGGCAAATGACTCAAGGTGTAAC
AGAAAACAAGAAAATCCAATATCAGGATAATCAGACCACCACAGGTTTACAGTTTATAGAAACTAGAGCA
GTTCTCACGTTGAGGTCTGTGGAAGAGATGTCCATTGGAGAAATGGCTGGTAGTTACTCTTTTTTCCCCC
CACCCCCTTAATCAGACTTTAAAAGTGCTTAACCCCTTAAACTTGTTATTTTTTACTTGAAGCATTTTGG
GATGGTCTTAACAGGGAAGAGAGAGGGTGGGGGAGAAAATGTTTTTTTCTAAGATTTTCCACAGATGCTA
TAGTACTATTGACAAACTGGGTTAGAGAAGGAGTGTACCGCTGTGCTGTTGGCACGAACACCTTCAGGGA
CTGGAGCTGCTTTTATCCTTGGAAGAGTATTCCCAGTTGAAGCTGAAAAGTACAGCACAGTGCAGCTTTG
GTTCATATTCAGTCATCTCAGGAGAACTTCAGAAGAGCTTGAGTAGGCCAAATGTTGAAGTTAAGTTTTC
CAATAATGTGACTTCTTAAAAGTTTTATTAAAGGGGAGGGGCAAATATTGGCAATTAGTTGGCAGTGGCC
TGTTACGGTTGGGATTGGTGGGGTGGGTTTAGGTAATTGTTTAGTTTATGATTGCAGATAAACTCATGCC
AGAGAACTTAAAGTCTTAGAATGGAAAAAGTAAAGGAATATCAACTTCCAAGTTGGCAAGTAACTCCCAA
TGATTTAGTTTTTTTCCCCCCAGTTTGAATTGGGAAGCTGGGGGAAGTTAAATATGAGCCACTGGGTGTA
CCAGTGCATTAATTTGGGCAAGGAAAGTGTCATAATTTGATACTGTATCTGTTTTCCTTCAAAGTATAGA
GCTTTTGGGGAAGGAAAGTATTGAACTGGGGGTTGGTCTGGCCTACTGGGCTGACATTAACTACAATTAT
GGGAAATGCAAAAGTTGTTTGGATATGGTAGTGTGTGGTTCTCTTTTGGAATTTTTTTCAGGTGATTTAA
TAATAATTTAAAACTACTATAGAAACTGCAGAGCAAAGGAAGTGGCTTAATGATCCTGAAGGGATTTCTT
CTGATGGTAGCTTTTGTATTATCAAGTAAGATTCTATTTTCAGTTGTGTGTATGCAAGTTTTTTTTTAGT
GTAGGAGAAATACTTTTCCATTGTTTAACTGCAAAACAAGATGTTAAGGTATGCTTCAAAAATTTTGTAA
ATTGTTTATTTTAAACTTATCTGTTTGTAAATTGTAACTGATTAAGAATTGTGATAGTTCAGCTTGAATG
TCTCTTAGAGGGTGGGCTTTTGTTGATGAGGGAGGGGAAACTTTTTTTTTTTCTATAGACTTTTTTCAGA
TAACATCTTCTGAGTCATAACCAGCCTGGCAGTATGATGGCCTAGATGCAGAGAAAACAGCTCCTTGGTG
AATTGATAAGTAAAGGCAGAAAAGATTATATGTCATACCTCCATTGGGGAATAAGCATAACCCTGAGATT
CTTACTACTGATGAGAACATTATCTGCATATGCCAAAAAATTTTAAGCAAATGAAAGCTACCAATTTAAA
GTTACGGAATCTACCATTTTAAAGTTAATTGCTTGTCAAGCTATAACCACAAAAATAATGAATTGATGAG
AAATACAATGAAGAGGCAATGTCCATCTCAAAATACTGCTTTTACAAAAGCAGAATAAAAGCGAAAAGAA
ATGAAAATGTTACACTACATTAATCCTGGAATAAAAGAAGCCGAAATAAATGAGAGATGAGTTGGGATCA
AGTGGATTGAGGAGGCTGTGCTGTGTGCCAATGTTTCGTTTGCCTCAGACAGGTATCTCTTCGTTATCAG
AAGAGTTGCTTCATTTCATCTGGGAGCAGAAAACAGCAGGCAGCTGTTAACAGATAAGTTTAACTTGCAT
CTGCAGTATTGCATGTTAGGGATAAGTGCTTATTTTTAAGAGCTGTGGAGTTCTTAAATATCAACCATGG
CACTTTCTCCTGACCCCTTCCCTAGGGGATTTCAGGATTGAGAAATTTTTCCATCGAGCCTTTTTAAAAT
TGTAGGACTTGTTCCTGTGGGCTTCAGTGATGGGATAGTACACTTCACTCAGAGGCATTTGCATCTTTAA
ATAATTTCTTAAAAGCCTCTAAAGTGATCAGTGCCTTGATGCCAACTAAGGAAATTTGTTTAGCATTGAA
TCTCTGAAGGCTCTATGAAAGGAATAGCATGATGTGCTGTTAGAATCAGATGTTACTGCTAAAATTTACA
TGTTGTGATGTAAATTGTGTAGAAAACCATTAAATCATTCAAAATAATAAACTATTTTTATTAGAGAATG
TATACTTTTAGAAAGCTGTCTCCTTATTTAAATAAAATAGTGTTTGTCTGTAGTTCAGTGTTGGGGCAAT
CTTGGGGGGGATTCTTCTCTAATCTTTCAGAAACTTTGTCTGCGAACACTCTTTAATGGACCAGATCAGG
ATTTGAGCGGAAGAACGAATGTAACTTTAAGGCAGGAAAGACAAATTTTATTCTTCATAAAGTGATGAGC
ATATAATAATTCCAGGCACATGGCAATAGAGGCCCTCTAAATAAGGAATAAATAACCTCTTAGACAGGTG
GGAGATTATGATCAGAGTAAAAGGTAATTACACATTTTATTTCCAGAAAGTCAGGGGTCTATAAATTGAC
AGTGATTAGAGTAATACTTTTTCACATTTCCAAAGTTTGCATGTTAACTTTAAATGCTTACAATCTTAGA
GTGGTAGGCAATGTTTTACACTATTGACCTTATATAGGGAAGGGAGGGGGTGCCTGTGGGGTTTTAAAGA
ATTTTCCTTTGCAGAGGCATTTCATCCTTCATGAAGCCATTCAGGATTTTGAATTGCATATGAGTGCTTG
GCTCTTCCTTCTGTTCTAGTGAGTGTATGAGACCTTGCAGTGAGTTTATCAGCATACTCAAAATTTTTTT
CCTGGAATTTGGAGGGATGGGAGGAGGGGGTGGGGCTTACTTGTTGTAGCTTTTTTTTTTTACAGACTTC
ACAGAGAATGCAGTTGTCTTGACTTCAGGTTTGTCTGTTCTGTTGGCAAGTAAATGCAGTACTGTTCTGA
TCCCGCTGCTATTAGAATGCATTGTGAAACGACTGGAGTATGATTAAAAGTTGTGTTCCCCAATGCTTGG
AGTAGTGATTGTTGAAGGAAAAAATCCAGCTGAGTGATAAAGGCTGAGTGTTGAGGAAATTTCTGCAGTT
TTAAGCAGTCGTATTTGTGATTGAAGCTGAGTACATTTTGCTGGTGTATTTTTAGGTAAAATGCTTTTTG
TTCATTTCTGGTGGTGGGAGGGGACTGAAGCCTTTAGTCTTTTCCAGATGCAACCTTAAAATCAGTGACA
AGAAACATTCCAAACAAGCAACAGTCTTCAAGAAATTAAACTGGCAAGTGGAAATGTTTAAACAGTTCAG
TGATCTTTAGTGCATTGTTTATGTGTGGGTTTCTCTCTCCCCTCCCTTGGTCTTAATTCTTACATGCAGG
AACACTCAGCAGACACACGTATGCGAAGGGCCAGAGAAGCCAGACCCAGTAAGAAAAAATAGCCTATTTA
CTTTAAATAAACCAAACATTCCATTTTAAATGTGGGGATTGGGAACCACTAGTTCTTTCAGATGGTATTC
TTCAGACTATAGAAGGAGCTTCCAGTTGAATTCACCAGTGGACAAAATGAGGAAAACAGGTGAACAAGCT
TTTTCTGTATTTACATACAAAGTCAGATCAGTTATGGGACAATAGTATTGAATAGATTTCAGCTTTATGC
TGGAGTAACTGGCATGTGAGCAAACTGTGTTGGCGTGGGGGTGGAGGGGTGAGGTGGGCGCTAAGCCTTT
TTTTAAGATTTTTCAGGTACCCCTCACTAAAGGCACCGAAGGCTTAAAGTAGGACAACCATGGAGCCTTC
CTGTGGCAGGAGAGACAACAAAGCGCTATTATCCTAAGGTCAAGAGAAGTGTCAGCCTCACCTGATTTTT
ATTAGTAATGAGGACTTGCCTCAACTCCCTCTTTCTGGAGTGAAGCATCCGAAGGAATGCTTGAAGTACC
CCTGGGCTTCTCTTAACATTTAAGCAAGCTGTTTTTATAGCAGCTCTTAATAATAAAGCCCAAATCTCAA
GCGGTGCTTGAAGGGGAGGGAAAGGGGGAAAGCGGGCAGCCACTTTTCCCTAGCTTTTCCAGAAGCCTGT
TAAAAGCAAGGTCTCCCCACAAGCAACTTCTCTGCCACATCGCCACCCCGTGCCTTTTGATCTAGCACAG
ACCCTTCACCCCTCACCTCGATGCAGCCAGTAGCTTGGATCCTTGTGGGCATGATCCATAATCGGTTTCA
AGGTAACGATGGTGTCGAGGTCTTTGGTGGGTTGAACTATGTTAGAAAAGGCCATTAATTTGCCTGCAAA
TTGTTAACAGAAGGGTATTAAAACCACAGCTAAGTAGCTCTATTATAATACTTATCCAGTGACTAAAACC
AACTTAAACCAGTAAGTGGAGAAATAACATGTTCAAGAACTGTAATGCTGGGTGGGAACATGTAACTTGT
AGACTGGAGAAGATAGGCATTTGAGTGGCTGAGAGGGCTTTTGGGTGGGAATGCAAAAATTCTCTGCTAA
GACTTTTTCAGGTGAACATAACAGACTTGGCCAAGCTAGCATCTTAGCGGAAGCTGATCTCCAATGCTCT
TCAGTAGGGTCATGAAGGTTTTTCTTTTCCTGAGAAAACAACACGTATTGTTTTCTCAGGTTTTGCTTTT
TGGCCTTTTTCTAGCTTAAAAAAAAAAAAAGCAAAAGATGCTGGTGGTTGGCACTCCTGGTTTCCAGGAC
GGGGTTCAGATCCCTGCGGCGTCTTTGCTTTGACTACTAATCTGTCTTCAGGACTCTTTCTGTATTTCTC
CTTTTCTCTGCAGGTGCTAGTTCTTGGAGTTTTGGGGAGGTGGGAGATAACAGCACAATATCTTTGAACT
ATATACATCCTTGATGTATAATTTGTCAGGAGCTTGACTTGATTGTATATTCATATTTACACGAGAACCT
AATATAACTGCCTTGTCTTTTTCAGGTAATAGCCTGCAGCTGGTGTTTTGAGAAGCCCTACTGCTGAAAA
CTTAACAATTTTGTGTAATAAAAATGGAGAAGCTCTAAATTGTTGTGGTTCTTTTGTGAATAAAAAAATC
TTGATTGGGGAAAAAAAAACTCGAGGGCCGCGAAGGATCTGCGATCGCTCCGGTGCCCGTCAGTGGGCAG
AGCGCACATCGCCCACAGTCCCCGAGAAGTTGGGGGGAGGGGTCGGCAATTGAACGGGTGCCTAGAGAAG
GTGGCGCGGGGTAAACTGGGAAAGTGATGTCGTGTACTGGCTCCGCCTTTTTCCCGAGGGTGGGGGAGAA
CCGTATATAAGTGCAGTAGTCGCCGTGAACGTTCTTTTTCGCAACGGGTTTGCCGCCAGAACACAGCTGA
AGCTTCGAGGGGCTCGCATCTCTCCTTCACGCGCCCGCCGCCCTACCTGAGGCCGCCATCCACGCCGGTT
GAGTCGCGTTCTGCCGCCTCCCGCCTGTGGTGCCTCCTGAACTGCGTCCGCCGTCTAGGTAAGTTTAAAG
CTCAGGTCGAGACCGGGCCTTTGTCCGGCGCTCCCTTGGAGCCTACCTAGACTCAGCCGGCTCTCCACGC
TTTGCCTGACCCTGCTTGCTCAACTCTACGTCTTTGTTTCGTTTTCTGTTCTGCGCCGTTACAGATCCAA
GCTGTGACCGGCGCCTACGCTAGACGCCACCATGGAGAGCGACGAGAGCGGCCTGCCCGCCATGGAGATC
GAGTGCCGCATCACCGGCACCCTGAACGGCGTGGAGTTCGAGCTGGTGGGCGGCGGAGAGGGCACCCCCA
AGCAGGGCCGCATGACCAACAAGATGAAGAGCACCAAAGGCGCCCTGACCTTCAGCCCCTACCTGCTGAG
CCACGTGATGGGCTACGGCTTCTACCACTTCGGCACCTACCCCAGCGGCTACGAGAACCCCTTCCTGCAC
GCCATCAACAACGGCGGCTACACCAACACCCGCATCGAGAAGTACGAGGACGGCGGCGTGCTGCACGTGA
GCTTCAGCTACCGCTACGAGGCCGGCCGCGTGATCGGCGACTTCAAGGTGGTGGGCACCGGCTTCCCCGA
GGACAGCGTGATCTTCACCGACAAGATCATCCGCAGCAACGCCACCGTGGAGCACCTGCACCCCATGGGC
GATAACGTGCTGGTGGGCAGCTTCGCCCGCACCTTCAGCCTGCGCGACGGCGGCTACTACAGCTTCGTGG
TGGACAGCCACATGCACTTCAAGAGCGCCATCCACCCCAGCATCCTGCAGAACGGGGGCCCCATGTTCGC
CTTCCGCCGCGTGGAGGAGCTGCACAGCAACACCGAGCTGGGCATCGTGGAGTACCAGCACGCCTTCAAG
ACCCCCATCGCCTTCGCCAGATCCCGCGCTCAGTCGTCCAATTCTGCCGTGGACGGCACCGCCGGACCCG
GCTCCACCGGATCTCGCGAGGGCAGAGGAAGTCTTCTAACATGCGGTGACGTGGAGGAGAATCCCGGCCC
TATGACCGAGTACAAGCCCACGGTGCGCCTCGCCACCCGCGACGACGTCCCCAGGGCCGTACGCACCCTC
GCCGCCGCGTTCGCCGACTACCCCGCCACGCGCCACACCGTCGATCCGGACCGCCACATCGAGCGGGTCA
CCGAGCTGCAAGAACTCTTCCTCACGCGCGTCGGGCTCGACATCGGCAAGGTGTGGGTCGCGGACGACGG
CGCCGCGGTGGCGGTCTGGACCACGCCGGAGAGCGTCGAAGCGGGGGCGGTGTTCGCCGAGATCGGCCCG
CGCATGGCCGAGTTGAGCGGTTCCCGGCTGGCCGCGCAGCAACAGATGGAAGGCCTCCTGGCGCCGCACC
GGCCCAAGGAGCCCGCGTGGTTCCTGGCCACCGTCGGCGTCTCGCCCGACCACCAGGGCAAGGGTCTGGG
CAGCGCCGTCGTGCTCCCCGGAGTGGAGGCGGCCGAGCGCGCCGGGGTGCCCGCCTTCCTGGAGACCTCC
GCGCCCCGCAACCTCCCCTTCTACGAGCGGCTCGGCTTCACCGTCACCGCCGACGTCGAGGTGCCCGAAG
GACCGCGCACCTGGTGCATGACCCGCAAGCCCGGTGCCTGAAATCAACCTCTGGATTACAAAATTTGTGA
AAGATTGACTGGTATTCTTAACTATGTTGCTCCTTTTACGCTATGTGGATACGCTGCTTTAATGCCTTTG
TATCATGCTATTGCTTCCCGTATGGCTTTCATTTTCTCCTCCTTGTATAAATCCTGGTTGCTGTCTCTTT
ATGAGGAGTTGTGGCCCGTTGTCAGGCAACGTGGCGTGGTGTGCACTGTGTTTGCTGACGCAACCCCCAC
TGGTTGGGGCATTGCCACCACCTGTCAGCTCCTTTCCGGGACTTTCGCTTTCCCCCTCCCTATTGCCACG
GCGGAACTCATCGCCGCCTGCCTTGCCCGCTGCTGGACAGGGGCTCGGCTGTTGGGCACTGACAATTCCG
TGGTGTTGTCGGGGAAATCATCGTCCTTTCCTTGGCTGCTCGCCTGTGTTGCCACCTGGATTCTGCGCGG
GACGTCCTTCTGCTACGTCCCTTCGGCCCTCAATCCAGCGGACCTTCCTTCCCGCGGCCTGCTGCCGGCT
CTGCGGCCTCTTCCGCGTCTCCGCCTTCGCCCTCAGACGAGTCGGATCTCCCTTTGGGCCGCCTCCCCGC
CTGGTACCTTTAAGACCAATGACTTACAAGGCAGCTGTAGATCTTAGCCACTTTTTAAAAGAAAAGGGGG
GACTGGAAGGGCTAATTCACTCCCAACGAAGATAAGATCTGCTTTTTGCTTGTACTGGGTCTCTCTGGTT
AGACCAGATCTGAGCCTGGGAGCTCTCTGGCTAACTAGGGAACCCACTGCTTAAGCCTCAATAAAGCTTG
CCTTGAGTGCTTCAAGTAGTGTGTGCCCGTCTGTTGTGTGACTCTGGTAACTAGAGATCCCTCAGACCCT
TTTAGTCAGTGTGGAAAATCTCTAGCAGTAGTAGTTCATGTCATCTTATTATTCAGTATTTATAACTTGC
AAAGAAATGAATATCAGAGAGTGAGAGGAACTTGTTTATTGCAGCTTATAATGGTTACAAATAAAGCAAT
AGCATCACAAATTTCACAAATAAAGCATTTTTTTCACTGCATTCTAGTTGTGGTTTGTCCAAACTCATCA
ATGTATCTTATCATGTCTGGCTCTAGCTATCCCGCCCCTAACTCCGCCCATCCCGCCCCTAACTCCGCCC
AGTTCCGCCCATTCTCCGCCCCATGGCTGACTAATTTTTTTTATTTATGCAGAGGCCGAGGCCGCCTCGG
CCTCTGAGCTATTCCAGAAGTAGTGAGGAGGCTTTTTTGGAGGCCTAGACTTTTGCAGAGACCAAATTCG
TAATCATGTCATAGCTGTTTCCTGTGTGAAATTGTTATCCGCTCACAATTCCACACAACATACGAGCCGG
AAGCATAAAGTGTAAAGCCTGGGGTGCCTAATGAGTGAGCTAACTCACATTAATTGCGTTGCGCTCACTG
CCCGCTTTCCAGTCGGGAAACCTGTCGTGCCAGCTGCATTAATGAATCGGCCAACGCGCGGGGAGAGGCG
GTTTGCGTATTGGGCGCTCTTCCGCTTCCTCGCTCACTGACTCGCTGCGCTCGGTCGTTCGGCTGCGGCG
AGCGGTATCAGCTCACTCAAAGGCGGTAATACGGTTATCCACAGAATCAGGGGATAACGCAGGAAAGAAC
ATGTGAGCAAAAGGCCAGCAAAAGGCCAGGAACCGTAAAAAGGCCGCGTTGCTGGCGTTTTTCCATAGGC
TCCGCCCCCCTGACGAGCATCACAAAAATCGACGCTCAAGTCAGAGGTGGCGAAACCCGACAGGACTATA
AAGATACCAGGCGTTTCCCCCTGGAAGCTCCCTCGTGCGCTCTCCTGTTCCGACCCTGCCGCTTACCGGA
TACCTGTCCGCCTTTCTCCCTTCGGGAAGCGTGGCGCTTTCTCATAGCTCACGCTGTAGGTATCTCAGTT
CGGTGTAGGTCGTTCGCTCCAAGCTGGGCTGTGTGCACGAACCCCCCGTTCAGCCCGACCGCTGCGCCTT
ATCCGGTAACTATCGTCTTGAGTCCAACCCGGTAAGACACGACTTATCGCCACTGGCAGCAGCCACTGGT
AACAGGATTAGCAGAGCGAGGTATGTAGGCGGTGCTACAGAGTTCTTGAAGTGGTGGCCTAACTACGGCT
ACACTAGAAGAACAGTATTTGGTATCTGCGCTCTGCTGAAGCCAGTTACCTTCGGAAAAAGAGTTGGTAG
CTCTTGATCCGGCAAACAAACCACCGCTGGTAGCGGTGGTTTTTTTGTTTGCAAGCAGCAGATTACGCGC
AGAAAAAAAGGATCTCAAGAAGATCCTTTGATCTTTTCTACGGGGTCTGACGCTCAGTGGAACGAAAACT
CACGTTAAGGGATTTTGGTCATGAGATTATCAAAAAGGATCTTCACCTAGATCCTTTTAAATTAAAAATG
AAGTTTTAAATCAATCTAAAGTATATATGAGTAAACTTGGTCTGACAGTTACCAATGCTTAATCAGTGAG
GCACCTATCTCAGCGATCTGTCTATTTCGTTCATCCATAGTTGCCTGACTCCCCGTCGTGTAGATAACTA
CGATACGGGAGGGCTTACCATCTGGCCCCAGTGCTGCAATGATACCGCGAGACCCACGCTCACCGGCTCC
AGATTTATCAGCAATAAACCAGCCAGCCGGAAGGGCCGAGCGCAGAAGTGGTCCTGCAACTTTATCCGCC
TCCATCCAGTCTATTAATTGTTGCCGGGAAGCTAGAGTAAGTAGTTCGCCAGTTAATAGTTTGCGCAACG
TTGTTGCCATTGCTACAGGCATCGTGGTGTCACGCTCGTCGTTTGGTATGGCTTCATTCAGCTCCGGTTC
CCAACGATCAAGGCGAGTTACATGATCCCCCATGTTGTGCAAAAAAGCGGTTAGCTCCTTCGGTCCTCCG
ATCGTTGTCAGAAGTAAGTTGGCCGCAGTGTTATCACTCATGGTTATGGCAGCACTGCATAATTCTCTTA
CTGTCATGCCATCCGTAAGATGCTTTTCTGTGACTGGTGAGTACTCAACCAAGTCATTCTGAGAATAGTG
TATGCGGCGACCGAGTTGCTCTTGCCCGGCGTCAATACGGGATAATACCGCGCCACATAGCAGAACTTTA
AAAGTGCTCATCATTGGAAAACGTTCTTCGGGGCGAAAACTCTCAAGGATCTTACCGCTGTTGAGATCCA
GTTCGATGTAACCCACTCGTGCACCCAACTGATCTTCAGCATCTTTTACTTTCACCAGCGTTTCTGGGTG
AGCAAAAACAGGAAGGCAAAATGCCGCAAAAAAGGGAATAAGGGCGACACGGAAATGTTGAATACTCATA
CTCTTCCTTTTTCAATATTATTGAAGCATTTATCAGGGTTATTGTCTCATGAGCGGATACATATTTGAAT
GTATTTAGAAAAATAAACAAATAGGGGTTCCGCGCACATTTCCCCGAAAAGTGCCACCTGACGTCTAAGA
AACCATTATTATCATGACATTAACCTATAAAAATAGGCGTATCACGAGGCCCTTTCGTCTCGCGCGTTTC
GGTGATGACGGTGAAAACCTCTGACACATGCAGCTCCCGGAGACGGTCACAGCTTGTCTGTAAGCGGATG
CCGGGAGCAGACAAGCCCGTCAGGGCGCGTCAGCGGGTGTTGGCGGGTGTCGGGGCTGGCTTAACTATGC
GGCATCAGAGCAGATTGTACTGAGAGTGCACCATATGCGGTGTGAAATACCGCACAGATGCGTAAGGAGA
AAATACCGCATCAGGCGCCATTCGCCATTCAGGCTGCGCAACTGTTGGGAAGGGCGATCGGTGCGGGCCT
CTTCGCTATTACGCCAGCTGGCGAAAGGGGGATGTGCTGCAAGGCGATTAAGTTGGGTAACGCCAGGGTT
TTCCCAGTCACGACGTTGTAAAACGACGGCCAGTGCCAAGCTGACGCGTGTAGTCTTATGCAATACTCTT
GTAGTCTTGCAACATGGTAACGATGAGTTAGCAACATGCCTTACAAGGAGAGAAAAAGCACCGTGCATGC
CGATTGGTGGAAGTAAGGTGGTACGATCGTGCCTTATTAGGAAGGCAACAGACGGGTCTGACATGGATTG
GACGAACCACTGAATTGCCGCATTGCAGAGATATTGTATTTAAGTGCCTAGCTCGATACATAAACGGGTC
TCTCTGGTTAGACCAGATCTGAGCCTGGGAGCTCTCTGGCTAACTAGGGAACCCACTGCTTAAGCCTCAA
TAAAGCTTGCCTTGAGTGCTTCAAGTAGTGTGTGCCCGTCTGTTGTGTGACTCTGGTAACTAGAGATCCC
TCAGACCCTTTTAGTCAGTGTGGAAAATCTCTAGCAGTGGCGCCCGAACAGGGACTTGAAAGCGAAAGGG
AAACCAGAGGAGCTCTCTCGACGCAGGACTCGGCTTGCTGAAGCGCGCACGGCAAGAGGCGAGGGGCGGC
GACTGGTGAGTACGCCAAAAATTTTGACTAGCGGAGGCTAGAAGGAGAGAGATGGGTGCGAGAGCGTCAG
TATTAAGCGGGGGAGAATTAGATCGCGATGGGAAAAAATTCGGTTAAGGCCAGGGGGAAAGAAAAAATAT
AAATTAAAACATATAGTATGGGCAAGCAGGGAGCTAGAACGATTCGCAGTTAATCCTGGCCTGTTAGAAA
CATCAGAAGGCTGTAGACAAATACTGGGACAGCTACAACCATCCCTTCAGACAGGATCAGAAGAACTTAG
ATCATTATATAATACAGTAGCAACCCTCTATTGTGTGCATCAAAGGATAGAGATAAAAGACACCAAGGAA
GCTTTAGACAAGATAGAGGAAGAGCAAAACAAAAGTAAGACCACCGCACAGCAAGCGGCCACTGATCTTC
AGACCTGGAGGAGGAGATATGAGGGACAATTGGAGAAGTGAATTATATAAATATAAAGTAGTAAAAATTG
AACCATTAGGAGTAGCACCCACCAAGGCAAAGAGAAGAGTGGTGCAGAGAGAAAAAAGAGCAGTGGGAAT
AGGAGCTTTGTTCCTTGGGTTCTTGGGAGCAGCAGGAAGCACTATGGGCGCAGCGTCAATGACGCTGACG
GTACAGGCCAGACAATTATTGTCTGGTATAGTGCAGCAGCAGAACAATTTGCTGAGGGCTATTGAGGCGC
AACAGCATCTGTTGCAACTCACAGTCTGGGGCATCAAGCAGCTCCAGGCAAGAATCCTGGCTGTGGAAAG
ATACCTAAAGGATCAACAGCTCCTGGGGATTTGGGGTTGCTCTGGAAAACTCATTTGCACCACTGCTGTG
CCTTGGAATGCTAGTTGGAGTAATAAATCTCTGGAACAGATTTGGAATCACACGACCTGGATGGAGTGGG
ACAGAGAAATTAACAATTACACAAGCTTAATACACTCCTTAATTGAAGAATCGCAAAACCAGCAAGAAAA
GAATGAACAAGAATTATTGGAATTAGATAAATGGGCAAGTTTGTGGAATTGGTTTAACATAACAAATTGG
CTGTGGTATATAAAATTATTCATAATGATAGTAGGAGGCTTGGTAGGTTTAAGAATAGTTTTTGCTGTAC
TTTCTATAGTGAATAGAGTTAGGCAGGGATATTCACCATTATCGTTTCAGACCCACCTCCCAACCCCGAG
GGGACCCGACAGGCCCGAAGGAATAGAAGAAGAAGGTGGAGAGAGAGACAGAGACAGATCCATTCGATTA
GTGAACGGATCTCGACGGTATCGGTTAACTTTTAAAAGAAAAGGGGGGATTGGGGGGTACAGTGCAGGGG
AAAGAATAGTAGACATAATAGCAACAGACATACAAACTAAAGAATTACAAAAACAAATTACAAAATTCAA
AATTTTATCGATACTAGTTGAAAGACCCCACCTGTAGGTTTGGCAAGTTAGCTTAAGTAACGCCATTTTG
CAAGGCATGGAAAATACATAACTGAGAATAGAGAAGTTCAGATCAAGGTTAGGAACAGAGAGACAGCAGA
ATATGGGCCAAACAGGATATCTGTGGTAAGCAGTTCCTGCCCCGGCTCAGGGCCAAGAACAGATGGTCCC
CAGATGCGGTCCCGCCCTCAGCAGTTTCTAGCGAACCATCAGATGTTTCCAGGGTGCCCCAAGGACCTGA
AATGACCCTGTGCCTTATTTGAACTAACCAATCAGTTTGCTTCTTGCTTCTGTTTGTGTGCTTCTGCTCC
CTGAGCTCAATAAAAGAGCCCACAACCCCTCACTTGGTGGGCCAGTCCTCTGATAGACTGTGTCCCCTGG
ATACCCGTATTCTAGGCGGCCGCGTGCCCGTCAGTGGGCAGAGCGCACATCGCCCACAGTCCCCGAGAAG
TTGGGGGGAGGGGTCGGCAATTGAACGGGTGCCTAGAGAAGGTGGCGCGGGGTAAACTGGGAAAGTGATG
TCGTGTACTGGCTCCGCCTTTTTCCCGAGGGTGGGGGAGAACCGTATATAAGTGCAGTAGTCGCCGTGAA
CGTTCTTTTTCGCAACGGGTTTGCCGCCAGAACACAGCTGAAGCTTCGAGGGGCTCGCATCTCTCCTTCA
CGCGCCCGCCGCCCTACCTGAGGCCGCCATCCACGCCGGTTGAGTCGCGTTCTGCCGCCTCCCGCCTGTG
GTGCCTCCTGAACTGCGTCCGCCGTCTAGGTAAGTTTAAAGCTCAGGTCGAGACCGGGCCTTTGTCCGGC
GCTCCCTTGGAGCCTACCTAGACTCAGCCGGCTCTCCACGCTTTGCCTGACCCTGCTTGCTCAACTCTAC
GTCTTTGTTTCGTTTTCTGTTCTGCGCCGTTACAGATCGCGGCCGCGTAAAGGACTGGGGCCCCGCAACT
GGCCTCTCCTGCCCTCTTAAGCGCAGCGCCATTTTAGCAACGCAGAAGCCCGGCGCCGGGAAGCCTCAGC
TCGCCTGAAGGCAGGTCCCCTCTGACGCCTCCGGGAGCCCAGGTTTCCCAGAGTCCTTGGGACGCAGCGA
CGAGTTGTGCTGCTATCTTAGCTGTCCTTATAGGCTGGCCATTCCAGGTGGTGGTATTTAGATAAAACCA
CTCAAACTCTGCAGTTTGGTCTTGGGGTTTGGAGGAAAGCTTTTATTTTTCTTCCTGCTCCGGTTCAGAA
GGTCTGAAGCTCATACCTAACCGGGCATAACACAGAATCTGCAAAACAAAAACCCCTAAAAAAGCAGACC
CAGAGCAGTGTAAACACTTCTGGGTGTGTCCCTGACTGGCTGCCCAAGGTCTCTGTGTCTTCGGAGACAA
AGCCATTCGCTTAGTTGGTCTACTTTAAAAGGCCACTTGAACTCGCTTTCCATGGCGATTTGCCTTGTGA
GCACTTTCAGGAGAGCCTGGAAGCTGAAAAACGGTAGAAAAATTTCCGTGCGGGCCGTGGGGGGCTGGCG
GCAACTGGGGGGCCGCAGATCAGAGTGGGCCACTGGCAGCCAACGGCCCCCGGGGCTCAGGCGGGGAGCA
GCTCTGTGGTGTGGGATTGAGGCGTTTTCCAAGAGTGGGTTTTCACGTTTCTAAGATTTCCCAAGCAGAC
AGCCCGTGCTGCTCCGATTTCTCGAACAAAAAAGCAAAACGTGTGGCTGTCTTGGGAGCAAGTCGCAGGA
CTGCAAGCAGTTGGGGGAGAAAGTCCGCCATTTTGCCACTTCTCAACCGTCCCTGCAAGGCTGGGGCTCA
GTTGCGTAATGGAAAGTAAAGCCCTGAACTATCACACTTTAATCTTCCTTCAAAAGGTGGTAAACTATAC
CTACTGTCCCTCAAGAGAACACAAGTGCTTTAAGAGGTATTTTAAAAGTTCCGGGGGTTTTGTGAGGTGT
TTGATGACCCGTTTAAAATATGATTTCCATGTTTCTTTTGTCTAAAGTTTGCAGCTCAAATCTTTCCACA
CGCTAGTAATTTAAGTATTTCTGCATGTGTAGTTTGCATTCAAGTTCCATAAGCTGTTAAGAAAAATCTA
GAAAAGTAAAACTAGAACCTATTTTTAACCGAAGAACTACTTTTTGCCTCCCTCACAAAGGCGGCGGAAG
GTGATCGAATTCCGGTGATGCGAGTTGTTCTCCGTCTATAAATACGCCTCGCCCGAGCTGTGCGGTAGGC
ATTGAGGCAGCCAGCGCAGGGGCTTCTGCTGAGGGGGCAGGCGGAGCTTGAGGAAACCGCAGATGAGTTT
TTTTCTCTTTGAAAGATAGAGATTAATACAACTACTTAAAAAATATAGTCAATAGGTTACTAAGATATTG
CTTAGCGTTAAGTTTTTAACGTAATTTTAATAGCTTAAGATTTTAAGAGAAAATATGAAGACTTAGAAGA
GTAGCATGAGGAAGGAAAAGATAAAAGGTTTCTAAAACATGACGGAGGTTGAGATGAAGCTTCTTCATGG
AGTAAAAAATGTATTTAAAAGAAAATTGAGAGAAAGGACTACAGAGCCCCGAATTAATACCAATAGAAGG
GCAATGCTTTTAGATTAAAATGAAGGTGACTTAAACAGCTTAAAGTTTAGTTTAAAAGTTGTAGGTGATT
AAAATAATTTGAAGGCGATCTTTTAAAAAGAGATTAAACTGAAGGTGATTAAAAGACCTTGAAATCCATG
ACGCAGGGAGAATTGCGTCATTTAAAGCCTAGTTAACGCATTTACTAAACGCAGACGAAAATGGAAAGAT
TAATTGGGAGTGGTAGGATGAAACAATTTGGAGAAGATAGAAGTTTGAAGTGGAAAACTGGAAGACAGAA
GTACGGGAAGGCGAAGAAAAGAATAGAGAAGATAGGGAAATTAGAAGATAAAAACATACTTTTAGAAGAA
AAAAGATAAATTTAAACCTGAAAAGTAGGAAGCAGAAGAAAAAAGACAAGCTAGGAAACAAAAAGCTAAG
GGCAAAATGTACAAACTTAGAAGAAAATTGGAAGATAGAAACAAGATAGAAAATGAAAATATTGTCAAGA
GTTTCAGATAGAAAATGAAAAACAAGCTAAGACAAGTATTGGAGAAGTATAGAAGATAGAAAAATATAAA
GCCAAAAATTGGATAAAATAGCACTGAAAAAATGAGGAAATTATTGGTAACCAATTTATTTTAAAAGCCC
ATCAATTTAATTTCTGGTGGTGCAGAAGTTAGAAGGTAAAGCTTGAGAAGATGAGGGTGTTTACGTAGAC
CAGAACCAATTTAGAAGAATACTTGAAGCTAGAAGGGGAAGTTGGTTAAAAATCACATCAAAAAGCTACT
AAAAGGACTGGTGTAATTTAAAAAAAACTAAGGCAGAAGGCTTTTGGAAGAGTTAGAAGAATTTGGAAGG
CCTTAAATATAGTAGCTTAGTTTGAAAAATGTGAAGGACTTTCGTAACGGAAGTAATTCAAGATCAAGAG
TAATTACCAACTTAATGTTTTTGCATTGGACTTTGAGTTAAGATTATTTTTTAAATCCTGAGGACTAGCA
TTAATTGACAGCTGACCCAGGTGCTACACAGAAGTGGATTCAGTGAGTCTAGGAAGACAGCAGCAGACAG
GATTCCAGGAACCAGTGTTTGATGAAGCTAGGACTGAGGAGCAAGCGAGCAAGCAGCAGTTCGTGGTGAA
GATAGGAAAAGAGTCCAGGAGCCAGTGCGATTTGGTGAAGGAAGCTAGGAAGAAGGAAGGAGCGCTAACG
ATTTGGTGGTGAAGCTAGGAAAAAGGATTCCAGGAAGGAGCGAGTGCAATTTGGTGATGAAGGTAGCAGG
CGGCTTGGCTTGGCAACCACACGGAGGAGGCGAGCAGGCGTTGTGCGTAGAGGATCCTAGACCAGCATGC
CAGTGTGCCAAGGCCACAGGGAAAGCGAGTGGTTGGTAAAAATCCGTGAGGTCGGCAATATGTTGTTTTT
CTGGAACTTACTTATGGTAACCTTTTATTTATTTTCTAATATAATGGGGGAGTTTCGTACTGAGGTGTAA
AGGGATTTATATGGGGACGTAGGCCGATTTCCGGGTGTTGTAGGTTTCTCTTTTTCAGGCTTATACTCAT
GAATCTTGTCTGAAGCTTTTGAGGGCAGACTGCCAAGTCCTGGAGAAATAGTAGATGGCAAGTTTGTGGG
TTTTTTTTTTTTTACACGAATTTGAGGAAAA
Features (pLannotate 1.2.2; 31 found; start..end, strand, type, name):
   1875..1969    +  ncRNA          MALAT1: Accession: RF01871 - Metastasis associated lung adenocarcinoma transcript 1
   5076..5132    +  ncRNA          mascRNA-menRNA: Accession: RF01684 - MALAT1-associated small cytoplasmic RNA/MEN beta RNA
   5525..5736    +  promoter       EF-1α core promoter: core promoter for human elongation factor EF-1α
   5749..6017    +  LTR            5' LTR (truncated): truncated 5' long terminal repeat (LTR) from human T-cell leukemia virus (HTLV) type 1
   6074..6738    +  CDS            CopGFP (fragment): green fluorescent protein 2 from Pontellina plumata, also known as ppluGFP2 (Shagin et al., 2004)
   6862..7461    +  CDS            PuroR: puromycin N-acetyltransferase; pac from Streptomyces alboniger; confers resistance to puromycin
   7462..8050    +  misc_feature   WPRE: woodchuck hepatitis virus posttranscriptional regulatory element
   8045..8152    +  CDS            nef (fragment): NEF_SIVS4 - Experimental evidence at protein level: Swiss-Prot protein existence level 1. Interferes with TCR signaling from the cell membrane. Interacts with CD247/TCRZ (TCR zeta chain) and exert potent down- regulation of cell surface TCR/CD3 complexes. From Simian immunodeficiency virus (isolate F236/smH4) (SIV-sm) (Simian immunodeficiency virus sooty mangabey monkey).
   8177..8357    +  LTR            5' LTR (truncated): truncated 5' long terminal repeat (LTR) from HIV-1
   8429..8550    +  polyA_signal   SV40 poly(A) signal: SV40 polyadenylation signal
   8590..8725    +  rep_origin     SV40 ori: SV40 origin of replication
   8780..8802    -  protein_bind   lac operator (fragment): The lac repressor binds to the lac operator to inhibit transcription in E. coli. This inhibition can be relieved by adding lactose or isopropyl-β-D-thiogalactopyranoside (IPTG). lac repressor encoded by lacI
   8806..8836    -  promoter       lac promoter: promoter for the E. coli lac operon
   8851..8872    -  protein_bind   CAP binding site: CAP binding activates transcription in the presence of cAMP. E. coli catabolite activator protein
   8885..8977    -  CDS            lacI (fragment): lac repressor; lacI; The lac repressor binds to the lac operator to inhibit transcription in E. coli. This inhibition can be relieved by adding lactose or isopropyl-β-D-thiogalactopyranoside (IPTG).
   9160..9748    -  rep_origin     ori: high-copy-number ColE1/pMB1/pBR322/pUC origin of replication
   9919..10779   -  CDS            AmpR: β-lactamase; bla; confers resistance to ampicillin, carbenicillin, and related antibiotics
  10780..10884   -  promoter       AmpR promoter: bla
  10979..11014   +  CDS            rop (fragment): Rop protein, which maintains plasmids at low copy number; rop
  11116..11215   +  misc_feature   bom (fragment): basis of mobility region from pBR322
  11221..11375   -  CDS            lacZα (fragment): LacZα fragment of β-galactosidase; lacZ fragment
  11389..11615   +  promoter       RSV promoter: Rous sarcoma virus enhancer/promoter
  11616..11796   +  LTR            5' LTR (truncated): truncated 5' long terminal repeat (LTR) from HIV-1
  11843..11968   +  misc_feature   HIV-1 Ψ: packaging signal of human immunodeficiency virus type 1
  11952..12290   +  CDS            HIV-1 gag (fragment): gag protein from human immunodeficiency virus 1; gag
  12461..12694   +  misc_feature   RRE: The Rev response element (RRE) of HIV-1 allows for Rev-dependent mRNA export from the nucleus to the cytoplasm.
  13071..13171   +  CDS            Rev (fragment): human immunodeficiency virus 1 (HIV-1) Rev protein; rev; enhances nuclear export of unspliced and incompletely spliced viral mRNAs
  13190..13306   +  misc_feature   cPPT/CTS: central polypurine tract and central termination sequence of HIV-1
  13319..13732   +  LTR            5' LTR (fragment): 5' long terminal repeat from murine embryonic stem cell virus
  13756..13967   +  promoter       EF-1α core promoter: core promoter for human elongation factor EF-1α
  13980..14248   +  LTR            5' LTR (truncated): truncated 5' long terminal repeat (LTR) from human T-cell leukemia virus (HTLV) type 1
