[The description below was written by a language model from this plasmid's Addgene catalogue record and pLannotate feature annotations shown in this document.]
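Description:
pCDH-hMALAT1 is a third-generation-style HIV-1 lentiviral expression plasmid built on the System Biosciences pCDH backbone and made to overexpress the human long noncoding RNA MALAT1 in mammalian cells. It is propagated in E. coli through a high-copy ColE1/pUC-type origin with ampicillin resistance (AmpR). The record lists a recombination-deficient host strain, as is usual for LTR-containing vectors. The sequenced plasmid is about 17.5 kb, against a stated backbone size of roughly 8.2 kb, which is consistent with a very large MALAT1 insert.

The viral genome is transcribed from a chimeric RSV promoter/truncated HIV-1 5' LTR, followed by the Ψ packaging signal with partial gag, the RRE for Rev-dependent nuclear export, and the cPPT/CTS. Downstream lies an MSCV-type LTR fragment, which corresponds to the MSCV promoter that the catalogue names as the driver of the insert. The annotation also places an EF-1α core promoter/HTLV-1 LTR element between this MSCV sequence and the insert region, a duplication the catalogue entry does not explain. Only two segments of the insert are annotated, a MALAT1 Rfam motif and the mascRNA element from the 3' end of the transcript. A second EF-1α core/HTLV element then drives a CopGFP and puromycin N-acetyltransferase cassette. It provides fluorescent tracking and drug selection of transduced cells, although the linker between the two coding sequences is not annotated. WPRE, a truncated 3' LTR, an SV40 poly(A) signal and an SV40 origin complete the vector. The associated work concerns MALAT1 function in DNA damage and apoptosis in multiple myeloma.
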