Addgene plasmid #118580: pCDH-hMALAT1
Purpose: to overexpress human MALAT1 in mammalian cells
Depositing lab: Jianjun Zhao. Depositing organization: Cleveland Clinic Foundation. Publication: Targeting the MALAT1/PARP1/LIG3 complex induces DNA damage and apoptosis in multiple myeloma. Hu Y, Lin J, Fang H, Fang J, Li C, Chen W, Liu S, Ondrejka S, Gong Z, Reu F, Maciejewski J, Yi Q, Zhao JJ. Leukemia. 2018 Mar 22. pii: 10.1038/s41375-018-0104-2. doi: 10.1038/s41375-018-0104-2. PubMed 29632340.
Backbone
  Vector backbone: pCDH
  Backbone manufacturer: system biosciences
  Backbone size w/o insert (bp): 8247
  Vector type: Mammalian Expression, Lentiviral
  Selectable markers: Puromycin ; copGFP
Growth in bacteria
  Bacterial resistance: Ampicillin, 100 μg/mL
  Growth temperature: 37°C
  Growth strain: Stbl3
  Copy number: High Copy
Gene/Insert
  Gene/Insert name: MALAT1
  Species: H. sapiens (human)
  Entrez Gene: MALAT1 (a.k.a. HCN, LINC00047, NCRNA00047, NEAT2, PRO2853)
  Promoter: MSCV
  Cloning method: Restriction Enzyme; 5′ cloning site gaatGCGGCCGCGTAAAGGACTGGGGCCCCGCAACTG (not destroyed); 3′ cloning site CCGCTCGAGTTTTTTTTTCCCCAATCAAGATTTTTTTATTCACAAAAGAAC (not destroyed)
  Sequencing primers: 5′ cagtttctagcgaaccatcaga; 3′ GCCTTTGGTGCTCTTCATCTT
Terms and licenses: Academic/Nonprofit Terms; Industry Terms: Not Available to Industry
How to cite: pCDH-hMALAT1 was a gift from Jianjun Zhao (Addgene plasmid # 118580 ; http://n2t.net/addgene:118580 ; RRID:Addgene_118580)
